Addgene plasmid #249415: pCAG-mouse Slc9c1 (C-term)-PA
Purpose: Expression vector of mouse SLC9C1 (aa1026-1175) tagged with PA at C-terminus under the CAG promoter.
Depositing lab: Masahito Ikawa. Depositing organization: The University of Osaka. Publication: Formation of a complex between TMEM217 and the sodium-proton exchanger SLC9C1 is crucial for mouse sperm motility and male fertility. Iida-Norita R, Miyata H, Ninomiya A, Emori C, Kamoshita M, Pan C, Wang H, Ikawa M. Proc Natl Acad Sci U S A. 2025 Oct 21;122(42):e2513924122. doi: 10.1073/pnas.2513924122. Epub 2025 Oct 15. PubMed 41091759.
Backbone
  Vector backbone: pCAG1.1
  Vector type: Mammalian Expression
Growth in bacteria
  Bacterial resistance: Ampicillin, 100 μg/mL
  Growth temperature: 37°C
  Growth strain: DH5alpha
  Copy number: Unknown
Gene/Insert
  Gene/Insert name: Slc9c1
  Species: M. musculus (mouse)
  Mutation: deleted amino acids 1-1025
  Entrez Gene: Slc9c1 (a.k.a. Gm610, NHE-10, Slc9a10, sNHE, spermNHE)
  Promoter: CAG
  Tag / fusion protein: PA (C terminal on backbone)
  Cloning method: Restriction Enzyme; 5′ cloning site SalI (not destroyed); 3′ cloning site NheI (not destroyed)
  Sequencing primers: 5′ GCCTTCTTCTTTTTCCTACAGC
Terms and licenses: Academic/Nonprofit Terms; Industry Terms: Not Available to Industry
How to cite: pCAG-mouse Slc9c1 (C-term)-PA was a gift from Masahito Ikawa (Addgene plasmid # 249415 ; http://n2t.net/addgene:249415 ; RRID:Addgene_249415)
