[The description below was written by a language model from this plasmid's Addgene catalogue record and pLannotate feature annotations shown in this document.]
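Description:
pCAG-mouse Slc9c1 (C-term)-PA is a 5,686 nt mammalian expression plasmid built on the pCAG1.1 backbone, designed to produce a C-terminal fragment of the mouse sperm-specific sodium/proton exchanger SLC9C1 in transfected cells. It is propagated in E. coli using a high-copy ColE1/pUC-type origin and selected with ampicillin through the bla (AmpR) gene and its own promoter. The backbone retains pBluescript-derived remnants: an f1 phage origin, lacZα and lacI fragments, the lac promoter/operator with CAP binding site, and flanking T3 and T7 promoters. None of these contribute to mammalian expression.

The expression cassette is driven by the composite CAG promoter, annotated here as the CMV immediate early enhancer, the chicken β-actin promoter and a chimeric chicken β-actin/rabbit β-globin intron, which together give strong, broadly active transcription. Downstream, after a short multiple cloning site fragment, sits a 450 nt Slc9c1 coding segment corresponding to amino acids 1026–1175, with residues 1–1025 deleted. It was inserted between SalI and NheI sites, both of which are preserved. The PA epitope tag is supplied by the backbone and fused to the C-terminus; it is not separately annotated in the feature table, but would lie in the short interval following the insert. A β-globin-derived sequence, picked up by the annotation as an HBB fragment, and the rabbit β-globin polyadenylation signal terminate the transcript.

The associated work concerns complex formation between TMEM217 and SLC9C1 in sperm motility and male fertility. This suggests the tagged truncation serves to detect or pull down the isolated C-terminal region, for example in interaction domain mapping, though the record does not state a specific assay.
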