Features (pLannotate 1.2.2; 18 found; start..end, strand, type, name):
     17..396     +  enhancer       CMV enhancer: human cytomegalovirus immediate early enhancer
    398..673     +  promoter       chicken β-actin promoter: No description available
    674..1688    +  intron         chimeric intron: chimera between introns from chicken β-actin and rabbit β-globin
   1749..1777    +  misc_feature   MCS (fragment): pBluescript multiple cloning site
   1788..2237    +  CDS            Slc9c1 (fragment): SL9C1_MOUSE - Also known as Gm610, Slc9a10. Experimental evidence at protein level: Swiss-Prot protein existence level 1. Sperm-specific sodium/hydrogen exchanger involved in intracellular pH regulation of spermatozoa. Required for sperm motility and fertility. Involved in sperm cell hyperactivation, a step needed for sperm motility which is essential late in the preparation of sperm for fertilization. Required for the expression and bicarbonate regulation of the soluble adenylyl cyclase (sAC). From Mus musculus (Mouse).
   2289..2360    +  CDS            HBB (fragment): HBB_PONPY - Experimental evidence at transcript level: Swiss-Prot protein existence level 2. Involved in oxygen transport from the lung to the various peripheral tissues. From Pongo pygmaeus (Bornean orangutan).
   2431..2486    +  polyA_signal   β-globin poly(A) signal: rabbit β-globin polyadenylation signal (Gil and Proudfoot, 1987)
   2842..2860    -  promoter       T7 promoter: promoter for bacteriophage T7 RNA polymerase
   2868..3023    +  CDS            lacZα (fragment): LacZα fragment of β-galactosidase; lacZ fragment
   3028..3456    +  rep_origin     f1 ori (sequence partly withheld): f1 bacteriophage origin of replication; arrow indicates direction of (+) strand synthesis
   3509..3613    +  promoter       AmpR promoter: bla
   3614..4474    +  CDS            AmpR: β-lactamase; bla; confers resistance to ampicillin, carbenicillin, and related antibiotics
   4645..5233    +  rep_origin     ori: high-copy-number ColE1/pMB1/pBR322/pUC origin of replication
   5416..5508    +  CDS            lacI (fragment): lac repressor; lacI; The lac repressor binds to the lac operator to inhibit transcription in E. coli. This inhibition can be relieved by adding lactose or isopropyl-β-D-thiogalactopyranoside (IPTG).
   5521..5542    +  protein_bind   CAP binding site: CAP binding activates transcription in the presence of cAMP. E. coli catabolite activator protein
   5557..5587    +  promoter       lac promoter: promoter for the E. coli lac operon
   5595..5611    +  protein_bind   lac operator: The lac repressor binds to the lac operator to inhibit transcription in E. coli. This inhibition can be relieved by adding lactose or isopropyl-β-D-thiogalactopyranoside (IPTG). lac repressor encoded by lacI
   5656..5674    +  promoter       T3 promoter: promoter for bacteriophage T3 RNA polymerase
>Addgene plasmid #249415 | pCAG-mouse Slc9c1 (C-term)-PA | addgene full sequence | sequence record 501132 | Addgene NGS Result
GAGCTCATCGATACTCGACATTGATTATTGACTAGTTATTAATAGTAATCAATTACGGGGTCATTAGTTC
ATAGCCCATATATGGAGTTCCGCGTTACATAACTTACGGTAAATGGCCCGCCTGGCTGACCGCCCAACGA
CCCCCGCCCATTGACGTCAATAATGACGTATGTTCCCATAGTAACGCCAATAGGGACTTTCCATTGACGT
CAATGGGTGGAGTATTTACGGTAAACTGCCCACTTGGCAGTACATCAAGTGTATCATATGCCAAGTACGC
CCCCTATTGACGTCAATGACGGTAAATGGCCCGCCTGGCATTATGCCCAGTACATGACCTTATGGGACTT
TCCTACTTGGCAGTACATCTACGTATTAGTCATCGCTATTACCATGGTCGAGGTGAGCCCCACGTTCTGC
TTCACTCTCCCCATCTCCCCCCCCTCCCCACCCCCAATTTTGTATTTATTTATTTTTTAATTATTTTGTG
CAGCGATGGGGGCGGGGGGGGGGGGGGSGCGCGCCAGGSGGGGGGGGGGGGGGSGAGGGGGGGGGSGGGG
SGAGGSGGAGAGGTGCGGCGGCAGCCAATCAGAGCGGCGCGCTCCGAAAGTTTCCTTTTATGGCGAGGCG
GCGGCGGCGGCGGCCCTATAAAAAGCGAAGCGCGCGGCGGGCGGGAGTCGCTGCGCGCTGCCTTCGCCCC
GTGCCCCGCTCCGCCGCCGCCTCGCGCCGCCCGCCCCGGCTCTGACTGACCGCGTTACTCCCACAGGTGA
GCGGGCGGGACGGCCCTTCTCCTCCGGGCTGTAATTAGCGCTTGGTTTAATGACGGCTTGTTTCTTTTCT
GTGGCTGCGTGAAAGCCTTGAGGGGCTCCGGGAGGGCCCTTTGTGCGGGGGGAGCGGCTCGGGGGGTGCG
TGCGTGTGTGTGTGCGTGGGGAGCGCCGCGTGCGGCTCCGCGCTGCCCGGCGGCTGTGAGCGCTGCGGGC
GCGGCGCGGGGCTTTGTGCGCTCCGCAGTGTGCGCGAGGGGAGCGCGGCCGGGGGCGGTGCCCCGCGGTG
CGGGGGGGGCTGCGAGGGGAACAAAGGCTGCGTGCGGGGTGTGTGCGTGGGGGGGTGAGCAGGGGGTGTG
GGCGCGTCGGTCGGGCTGCAACCCCCCCTGCACCCCCCTCCCCGAGTTGCTGAGCACGGCCCGGCTTCGG
GTGCGGGGCTCCGTACGGGGCGTGGCGCGGGGCTCGCCGTGCCGGGCGGGGGGTGGCGGCAGGTGGGGGT
GCCGGGCGGGGCGGGGCCGCCTCGGGCCGGGGRGGGCTCGGGGGRGGGGCGCGGCGGCCCCCGGAGCGCC
GGCGGCTGTCGAGGCGCGGCGAGCCGCAGCCATTGCCTTTTATGGTAATCGTGCGAGAGGGCGCAGGGAC
TTCCTTTGTCCCAAATCTGTGCGGAGCCGAAATCTGGGAGGCGCCGCCGCACCCCCTCTAGCGGGCGCGG
GGCGAAGCGGTGCGGCGCCGGCAGGAAGGAAATGGGCGGGGAGGGCCTTCGTGCGTCGCCGCGCCGCCGT
CCCCTTCTCCCTCTCCAGCCTCGGGGCTGTCCGCGGGGGGACGGCTGCCTTCGGGGGGGACGGGGCAGGG
CGGGGTTCGGCTTCTGGCGTGTGACCGGCGGCTCTAGCCTCTGCTAACCATGTTCATGCCTTCTTCTTTT
TCCTACAGCTCCTGGGCAACGTGCTGGTTATTGTGCTGTCTCATCATTTTGGCAAATCTAGAGGATCCCT
GCAGGAATTCGATATCAAGCTTGTCGACGCCGCCATGATTACTGCCCAAAAGATCCGAGAACACTTATCT
TTTGAGGACTGGAACTACAAGCTGCAGTTGAAACTCTGCAATGCCTTCATAAGAGACATCCCCAAGTCCA
TGAAAACTGACATCTATGACGAAACGGTAACCCACGTTGTCCTCATCCATGGATCTGCTGAGGACTGCCA
GCTGCGAAAAATTTATAAGGCGCCTTTCCTAATTCCTGTGACGTGCCATCAGATACAAGGCATGGAAGAC
TTCACAAAAGTGATGATTATTCAAACTTCAATTGCTGTAAGAAAATTCAGATGGAATGTAAGAAAGTACA
TCCCACCTCGAAGAATTTCGATGAAACCAGATTCTGAAAGAGAATCTTTTGAAACATTGGATGAAACCTC
TGAAGAGGACAATGGTAAGAAAGAGAATCAAGAAAATGAGGAATTGATAGAAGAGAATATTAACATCGCT
AGCGGCGTTGCCATGCCAGGTGCCGAAGATGATGTGGTGTAAATCGAGACTCCTCAGGTGCAGGCTGCCT
ATCAGAAGGTGGTGGCTGGTGTGGCCAATGCCCTGGCTCACAAATACCACTGAGATCTTTTTCCCTCTGC
CAAAAATTATGGGGACATCATGAAGCCCCTTGAGCATCTGACTTCTGGCTAATAAAGGAAATTTATTTTC
ATTGCAATAGTGTGTTGGAATTTTTTGTGTCTCTCACTCGGAAGGACATATGGGAGGGCAAATCATTTAA
AACATCAGAATGAGTATTTGGTTTAGAGTTTGGCAACATATGCCCATATGCTGGCTGCCATGAACAAAGG
TTGGCTATAAAGAGGTCATCAGTATATGAAACAGCCCCCTGCTGTCCATTCCTTATTCCATAGAAAAGCC
TTGACTTGAGGTTAGATTTTTTTTATATTTTGTTTTGTGTTATTTTTTTCTTTAACATCCCTAAAATTTT
CCTTACATGTTTTACTAGCCAGATTTTTCCTCCTCTCCTGACTACTCCCAGTCATAGCTGTCCCTCTTCT
CTTATGAAGATCCCTCGACTTAATTAAGGTACCCAATTCGCCCTATAGTGAGTCGTATTACGCGCGCTCA
CTGGCCGTCGTTTTACAACGTCGTGACTGGGAAAACCCTGGCGTTACCCAACTTAATCGCCTTGCAGCAC
ATCCCCCTTTCGCCAGCTGGCGTAATAGCGAAGAGGCCCGCACCGATCGCCCTTCCCAACAGTTGCGCAG
CCTGAATGGCGAATGGG
[124 nt withheld, positions 3028-3151]
C
[91 nt withheld, positions 3153-3243]
A
[49 nt withheld, positions 3245-3293]
CCTTTGACGTTGGAGTCCACGTTCTTTAATAGTGGACTCTTGTTCCAAACTGGAACAACACTCAACCCTA
TCTCGGTCTATTCTTTTGATTTATAAGGGATTTTGCCGATTTCGGCCTATTGGTTAAAAAATGAGCTGAT
TTAACAAAAATTTAACGCGAATTTTAACAAAATATTAACGCTTACAATTTAGGTGGCACTTTTCGGGGAA
ATGTGCGCGGAACCCCTATTTGTTTATTTTTCTAAATACATTCAAATATGTATCCGCTCATGAGACAATA
ACCCTGATAAATGCTTCAATAATATTGAAAAAGGAAGAGTATGAGTATTCAACATTTCCGTGTCGCCCTT
ATTCCCTTTTTTGCGGCATTTTGCCTTCCTGTTTTTGCTCACCCAGAAACGCTGGTGAAAGTAAAAGATG
CTGAAGATCAGTTGGGTGCACGAGTGGGTTACATCGAACTGGATCTCAACAGCGGTAAGATCCTTGAGAG
TTTTCGCCCCGAAGAACGTTTTCCAATGATGAGCACTTTTAAAGTTCTGCTATGTGGCGCGGTATTATCC
CGTATTGACGCCGGGCAAGAGCAACTCGGTCGCCGCATACACTATTCTCAGAATGACTTGGTTGAGTACT
CACCAGTCACAGAAAAGCATCTTACGGATGGCATGACAGTAAGAGAATTATGCAGTGCTGCCATAACCAT
GAGTGATAACACTGCGGCCAACTTACTTCTGACAACGATCGGAGGACCGAAGGAGCTAACCGCTTTTTTG
CACAACATGGGGGATCATGTAACTCGCCTTGATCGTTGGGAACCGGAGCTGAATGAAGCCATACCAAACG
ACGAGCGTGACACCACGATGCCTGTAGCAATGGCAACAACGTTGCGCAAACTATTAACTGGCGAACTACT
TACTCTAGCTTCCCGGCAACAATTAATAGACTGGATGGAGGCGGATAAAGTTGCAGGACCACTTCTGCGC
TCGGCCCTTCCGGCTGGCTGGTTTATTGCTGATAAATCTGGAGCCGGTGAGCGTGGGTCTCGCGGTATCA
TTGCAGCACTGGGGCCAGATGGTAAGCCCTCCCGTATCGTAGTTATCTACACGACGGGGAGTCAGGCAAC
TATGGATGAACGAAATAGACAGATCGCTGAGATAGGTGCCTCACTGATTAAGCATTGGTAACTGTCAGAC
CAAGTTTACTCATATATACTTTAGATTGATTTAAAACTTCATTTTTAATTTAAAAGGATCTAGGTGAAGA
TCCTTTTTGATAATCTCATGACCAAAATCCCTTAACGTGAGTTTTCGTTCCACTGAGCGTCAGACCCCGT
AGAAAAGATCAAAGGATCTTCTTGAGATCCTTTTTTTCTGCGCGTAATCTGCTGCTTGCAAACAAAAAAA
CCACCGCTACCAGCGGTGGTTTGTTTGCCGGATCAAGAGCTACCAACTCTTTTTCCGAAGGTAACTGGCT
TCAGCAGAGCGCAGATACCAAATACTGTTCTTCTAGTGTAGCCGTAGTTAGGCCACCACTTCAAGAACTC
TGTAGCACCGCCTACATACCTCGCTCTGCTAATCCTGTTACCAGTGGCTGCTGCCAGTGGCGATAAGTCG
TGTCTTACCGGGTTGGACTCAAGACGATAGTTACCGGATAAGGCGCAGCGGTCGGGCTGAACGGGGGGTT
CGTGCACACAGCCCAGCTTGGAGCGAACGACCTACACCGAACTGAGATACCTACAGCGTGAGCTATGAGA
AAGCGCCACGCTTCCCGAAGGGAGAAAGGCGGACAGGTATCCGGTAAGCGGCAGGGTCGGAACAGGAGAG
CGCACGAGGGAGCTTCCAGGGGGAAACGCCTGGTATCTTTATAGTCCTGTCGGGTTTCGCCACCTCTGAC
TTGAGCGTCGATTTTTGTGATGCTCGTCAGGGGGGCGGAGCCTATGGAAAAACGCCAGCAACGCGGCCTT
TTTACGGTTCCTGGCCTTTTGCTGGCCTTTTGCTCACATGTTCTTTCCTGCGTTATCCCCTGATTCTGTG
GATAACCGTATTACCGCCTTTGAGTGAGCTGATACCGCTCGCCGCAGCCGAACGACCGAGCGCAGCGAGT
CAGTGAGCGAGGAAGCGGAAGAGCGCCCAATACGCAAACCGCCTCTCCCCGCGCGTTGGCCGATTCATTA
ATGCAGCTGGCACGACAGGTTTCCCGACTGGAAAGCGGGCAGTGAGCGCAACGCAATTAATGTGAGTTAG
CTCACTCATTAGGCACCCCAGGCTTTACACTTTATGCTTCCGGCTCGTATGTTGTGTGGAATTGTGAGCG
GATAACAATTTCACACAGGAAACAGCTATGACCATGATTACGCCAAGCGCGCAATTAACCCTCACTAAAG
GGAACAAAAGCTG
